>Addgene plasmid #246427 | Flag-Src C185A H201A H492A E524A | addgene full sequence | sequence record 492628 | Addgene Long Read Sequencing Result
CTGCTGCTTGCAAACAAAAAAACCACCGCTACCAGCGGTGGTTTGTTTGCCGGATCAAGAGCTACCAACT
CTTTTTCCGAAGGTAACTGGCTTCAGCAGAGCGCAGATACCAAATACTGTTCTTCTAGTGTAGCCGTAGT
TAGGCCACCACTTCAAGAACTCTGTAGCACCGCCTACATACCTCGCTCTGCTAATCCTGTTACCAGTGGC
TGCTGCCAGTGGCGATAAGTCGTGTCTTACCGGGTTGGACTCAAGACGATAGTTACCGGATAAGGCGCAG
CGGTCGGGCTGAACGGGGGGTTCGTGCACACAGCCCAGCTTGGAGCGAACGACCTACACCGAACTGAGAT
ACCTACAGCGTGAGCTATGAGAAAGCGCCACGCTTCCCGAAGGGAGAAAGGCGGACAGGTATCCGGTAAG
CGGCAGGGTCGGAACAGGAGAGCGCACGAGGGAGCTTCCAGGGGGAAACGCCTGGTATCTTTATAGTCCT
GTCGGGTTTCGCCACCTCTGACTTGAGCGTCGATTTTTGTGATGCTCGTCAGGGGGGCGGAGCCTATGGA
AAAACGCCAGCAACGCGGCCTTTTTACGGTTCCTGGCCTTTTGCTGGCCTTTTGCTCACATGTTCTTTCC
TGCGTTATCCCCTGATTCTGTGGATAACCGTATTACCGCCTTTGAGTGAGCTGATACCGCTCGCCGCAGC
CGAACGACCGAGCGCAGCGAGTCAGTGAGCGAGGAAGCGGAAGAGCGCCCAATACGCAAACCGCCTCTCC
CCGCGCGTTGGCCGATTCATTAATGCAGCTGGCACGACAGGTTTCCCGACTGGAAAGCGGGCAGTGAGCG
CAACGCAATTAATGTGAGTTAGCTCACTCATTAGGCACCCCAGGCTTTACACTTTATGCTTCCGGCTCGT
ATGTTGTGTGGAATTGTGAGCGGATAACAATTTCACACAGGAAACAGCTATGACCATGATTACGCCAAGC
TCTAGCTAGAGGTCGACGGTATACAGACATGATAAGATACATTGATGAGTTTGGACAAACCACAACTAGA
ATGCAGTGAAAAAAATGCTTTATTTGTGAAATTTGTGATGCTATTGCTTTATTTGTAACCATTATAAGCT
GCAATAAACAAGTTGGGGTGGGCGAAGAACTCCAGCATGAGATCCCCGCGCTGGAGGATCATCCAGCCGG
CGTCCCGGAAAACGATTCCGAAGCCCAACCTTTCATAGAAGGCGGCGGTGGAATCGAAATCTCGTGATGG
CAGGTTGGGCGTCGCTTGGTCGGTCATTTCGCGAACCCCAGAGTCCCGCTCAGAAGAACTCGTCAAGAAG
GCGATAGAAGGCGATGCGCTGCGAATCGGGAGCGGCGATACCGTAAAGCACGAGGAAGCGGTCAGCCCAT
TCGCCGCCAAGCTCTTCAGCAATATCACGGGTAGCCAACGCTATGTCCTGATAGCGGTCCGCCACACCCA
GCCGGCCACAGTCGATGAATCCAGAAAAGCGGCCATTTTCCACCATGATATTCGGCAAGCAGGCATCGCC
ATGGGTCACGACGAGATCCTCGCCGTCGGGCATGCGCGCCTTGAGCCTGGCGAACAGTTCGGCTGGCGCG
AGCCCCTGATGCTCTTCGTCCAGATCATCCTGATCGACAAGACCGGCTTCCATCCGAGTACGTGCTCGCT
CGATGCGATGTTTCGCTTGGTGGTCGAATGGGCAGGTAGCCGGATCAAGCGTATGCAGCCGCCGCATTGC
ATCAGCCATGATGGATACTTTCTCGGCAGGAGCAAGGTGAGATGACAGGAGATCCTGCCCCGGCACTTCG
CCCAATAGCAGCCAGTCCCTTCCCGCTTCAGTGACAACGTCGAGCACAGCTGCGCAAGGAACGCCCGTCG
TGGCCAGCCACGATAGCCGCGCTGCCTCGTCCTGCAGTTCATTCAGGGCACCGGACAGGTCGGTCTTGAC
AAAAAGAACCGGGCGCCCCTGCGCTGACAGCCGGAACACGGCGGCATCAGAGCAGCCGATTGTCTGTTGT
GCCCAGTCATAGCCGAATAGCCTCTCCACCCAAGCGGCCGGAGAACCTGCGTGCAATCCATCTTGTTCAA
TCATGCGAAACGATCCTCATCCTGTCTCTTGATCAGATCCGAAAATGGATATACAAGCTCCCGGGAGCTT
TTTGCAAAAGCCTAGGCCTCCAAAAAAGCCTCCTCACTACTTCTGGAATAGCTCAGAGGCAGAGGCGGCC
TCGGCCTCTGCATAAATAAAAAAAATTAGTCAGCCATGGGGCGGAGAATGGGCGGAACTGGGCGGAGTTA
GGGGCGGGATGGGCGGAGTTAGGGGCGGGACTATGGTTGCTGACTAATTGAGATGCATGCTTTGCATACT
TCTGCCTGCTGGGGAGCCTGGGGACTTTCCACACCTGGTTGCTGACTAATTGAGATGCATGCTTTGCATA
CTTCTGCCTGCTGGGGAGCCTGGGGACTTTCCACACCCTAACTGACACACATTCCACAGAATTAATTCGC
GTTAAATTTTTGTTAAATCAGCTCATTTTTTAACCAATAGGCCGAAATCGGCAAAATCCCTTATAAATCA
AAAGAATAGACCGAGATAGGGT
[37 nt withheld, positions 2613-2649]
AAAGAACGTGGACTCCAACGTCAAAGG
[49 nt withheld, positions 2677-2725]
T
[91 nt withheld, positions 2727-2817]
G
[124 nt withheld, positions 2819-2942]
GGGGATACCCCCTAGAGCCCCAGCTGGTTCTTTCCGCCTCAGAAGCCATAGAGCCCACCGCATCCCCAGC
ATGCCTGCTATTGTCTTCCCAATCCTCCCCCTTGCTGTCCTGCCCCACCCCACCCCCCAGAATAGAATGA
CACCTACTCAGACAATGCGATGCAATTTCCTCATTTTATTAGGAAAGGACAGTGGGAGTGGCACCTTCCA
GGGTCAAGGAAGGCACGGGGGAGGGGCAAACAACAGATGGCTGGCAACTAGAAGGCACAGTCGAGGCTGA
TCAGCGGGTTTAAACTCAATGGTGATGGTGATGATGACCGGTACGCGTAGAATCGAGACCGAGGAGAGGG
TTAGGGATAGGCTTACCTTCGAACCGCGGGCCCTCTAGATCACTTATCGTCGTCATCCTTGTAATCTCCC
TTATCGTCGTCATCCTTGTAATCCTCTAGATCAACCACTTTGTACAAGAAAGCTGGGTCGAGGTTCTCCC
CGGGCTGGTACTGGGGCGCGGTGGACGTGAAGTAGTCCTCCAGGAAGGCCTGCAGGTACTCGAAGGTGGG
CCGCTCCTCAGGCTCCTTCCGCCAGCACTGGCACATGAGGTCGGCCAGGGACTCGGGACACTCCGGCGGG
CAGGGCATCCGGTAGCCCCGCTCCACCTGGTCCAGCACCTCGCGGTTCACCATCCCAGGGTAGGGCACCC
GTCCCTTTGTGGTGAGCTCAGTCAGCAGGATCCCGAAGGACCACACGTCCGACTTGATGGTGAAGCGGCC
ATAGAGGGCAGCTTCTGGAGCCGTCCACTTGATGGGGAATTTGGCACCTTGCCGCGCCGTGTACTCATTG
TCTTCAATGAGCCGAGCCAGCCCAAAGTCGGCCACTTTGCACACCAGGTTCTCTCCCACCAGGATGTTGG
CTGCACGAAGGTCCCGGTGGACGTAGTTCATCCGCTCCACGTACGCCATGCCTGAGGCGATCTGAGCAGC
CATGTCCACCAGCTGAGGCAGCCGCAGGTACTTGCCTGTCTCCCCCTTGAGAAAGTCCAGCAAACTCCCC
TTGCTCATGTACTCCGTGACGATGTAAATGGGCTCCTCTGAAACCACAGCATACAACTGCACCAGCTTCT
CATGCCTCAGCTTCTTCATGACCTGGGCCTCCTGCAGGAAGGCCTCTGGAGACATCGTGCCAGGCTTCAG
GGTTTTGATGGCCACCCTGGTGGTACCGTTCCAGGTCCCCATCCACACCTCGCCAAAGCAGCCCTGGCCC
AGCTTGACCTCCAGCCGCAGCGACTCCCGAGGGATCTCCCAGGCATCCTTGGCCAGGCCCTGAGTCTGCG
GCTTGGACGTGGGGCACACGGTGGTGAGGCGGTGGCACAGGCCATCGGCGTGTTTGGAGTAGTAGGCCAC
CAGCTGCTGCAGGCTGTTGAACTGGGTGCGGGAGGTGATGTAGAAGCCGCCGCTGTCCAGCTTGCGGATC
TTGTAGGCCTTCACGTTGAGGCCCTTGGCGTTGTCGAAGTCAGACACTGAGAGGGCGTAGGCACCTTTCG
TGGTCTCACTTTCTCGCACGAGGAAGGTCCCTCTCGGGTTCTCTGCATTGAGCAGTAACCGCTCTGACTC
CCGTCTGGTGATCTTGCCAAAATACCACTCCTCAGCCTGGATGGAGTCGGAGGGCGCCACGTAGTTGCTG
GGGATGTAGCCTGTCTGTCCTGTGCTGAGCGAGTGGGCCAGCCACCAGTCTCCCTCTGTGTTGTTGACAA
TCTGGAGCCGCTCGCCTTTCTTGAAGGACAGGTCTGTCTCCGTCCTAGACTCATAGTCATAGAGGGCCAC
AAAGGTGGTCACTCCACCGGCCAGCGGGCCCGCCCTCTGCGGGGAGGTGACGGTGTCCGAGGAGTTGAAG
CCTCCGAACAGCTTGGGCTCGGCGGCCGCGGGGGCGAAGGCCGCGCTGGGGCCGCGGTGGCCGTCGGCCG
AGGCTGGCTTGCTGGGGGTCTGCGAGGCGGGGAAAGCGCCCCCGCCAGCGCCGTGCACGTTCTCGGCGGG
CTCCAGGATGCGGCGCCGCTGGCTGGCATCCTTGGGCTTGCTCTTGTTGCTACCCATGGTTCTATCTCCT
TCGAAGCCTGCTTTTTTGTACAAACTTGTTGATAGCTTAACTAGCCAGCTTGGGTCTCCCTATAGTGAGT
CGTATTAATTTCGATAAGCCAGTAAGCAGTGGGTTCTCTAGTTAGCCAGAGAGCTCTGCTTATATAGACC
TCCCACCGTACACGCCTACCGCCCATTTGCGTCAATGGGGCGGAGTTGTTACGACATTTTGGAAAGTCCC
GTTGATTTTGGTGCCAAAACAAACTCCCATTGACGTCAATGGGGTGGAGACTTGGAAATCCCCGTGAGTC
AAACCGCTATCCACGCCCATTGATGTACTGCCAAAACCGCATCACCATGGTAATAGCGATGACTAATACG
TAGATGTACTGCCAAGTAGGAAAGTCCCATAAGGTCATGTACTGGGCATAATGCCAGGCGGGCCATTTAC
CGTCATTGACGTCAATAGGGGGCGTACTTGGCATATGATACACTTGATGTACTGCCAAGTGGGCAGTTTA
CCGTAAATACTCCACCCATTGACGTCAATGGAAAGTCCCTATTGGCGTTACTATGGGAACATACGTCATT
ATTGACGTCAATGGGCGGGGGTCGTTGGGCGGTCAGCCAGGCGGGCCATTTACCGTAAGTTATGTAACGC
GGAACTCCATATATGGGCTATGAACTAATGACCCCGTAATTGATTACTATTAATAACTAGTCAATAATCA
ATGTCAACGCGTATATCTGGCCCGTACATCGCGAAGCAGCGCAAAACGCCTAACCCTAAGCAGATTCTTC
ATGCAATTGTCGGTCAAGCCTTGCCTTGTTGTAGCTTAAATTTTGCTCGCGCACTACTCAGCGACCTCCA
ACACACAAGCAGGGAGCAGATACTGGCTTAACTATGCGGCATCAGAGCAGATTGTACTGAGAGTGCACCA
TAGGGGATCGGGAGATCTCCCGATCCGTCGACGTCAGGTGGCACTTTTCGGGGAAATGTGCGCGGAACCC
CTATTTGTTTATTTTTCTAAATACATTCAAATATGTATCCGCTCATGAGACAATAACCCTGATAAATGCT
TCAATAATATTGAAAAAGGAAGAGTATGAGTATTCAACATTTCCGTGTCGCCCTTATTCCCTTTTTTGCG
GCATTTTGCCTTCCTGTTTTTGCTCACCCAGAAACGCTGGTGAAAGTAAAAGATGCTGAAGATCAGTTGG
GTGCACGAGTGGGTTACATCGAACTGGATCTCAACAGCGGTAAGATCCTTGAGAGTTTTCGCCCCGAAGA
ACGTTTTCCAATGATGAGCACTTTTAAAGTTCTGCTATGTGGCGCGGTATTATCCCGTATTGACGCCGGG
CAAGAGCAACTCGGTCGCCGCATACACTATTCTCAGAATGACTTGGTTGAGTACTCACCAGTCACAGAAA
AGCATCTTACGGATGGCATGACAGTAAGAGAATTATGCAGTGCTGCCATAACCATGAGTGATAACACTGC
GGCCAACTTACTTCTGACAACGATCGGAGGACCGAAGGAGCTAACCGCTTTTTTGCACAACATGGGGGAT
CATGTAACTCGCCTTGATCGTTGGGAACCGGAGCTGAATGAAGCCATACCAAACGACGAGCGTGACACCA
CGATGCCTGTAGCAATGGCAACAACGTTGCGCAAACTATTAACTGGCGAACTACTTACTCTAGCTTCCCG
GCAACAATTAATAGACTGGATGGAGGCGGATAAAGTTGCAGGACCACTTCTGCGCTCGGCCCTTCCGGCT
GGCTGGTTTATTGCTGATAAATCTGGAGCCGGTGAGCGTGGGTCTCGCGGTATCATTGCAGCACTGGGGC
CAGATGGTAAGCCCTCCCGTATCGTAGTTATCTACACGACGGGGAGTCAGGCAACTATGGATGAACGAAA
TAGACAGATCGCTGAGATAGGTGCCTCACTGATTAAGCATTGGTAACTGTCAGACCAAGTTTACTCATAT
ATACTTTAGATTGATTTAAAACTTCATTTTTAATTTAAAAGGATCTAGGTGAAGATCCTTTTTGATAATC
TCATGACCAAAATCCCTTAACGTGAGTTTTCGTTCCA
Features (pLannotate 1.2.2; 24 found; start..end, strand, type, name):
      1..562     +  rep_origin     ori: high-copy-number ColE1/pMB1/pBR322/pUC origin of replication
    745..837     +  CDS            lacI (fragment): lac repressor; lacI; The lac repressor binds to the lac operator to inhibit transcription in E. coli. This inhibition can be relieved by adding lactose or isopropyl-β-D-thiogalactopyranoside (IPTG).
    850..871     +  protein_bind   CAP binding site: CAP binding activates transcription in the presence of cAMP. E. coli catabolite activator protein
    886..916     +  promoter       lac promoter: promoter for the E. coli lac operon
    924..940     +  protein_bind   lac operator: The lac repressor binds to the lac operator to inhibit transcription in E. coli. This inhibition can be relieved by adding lactose or isopropyl-β-D-thiogalactopyranoside (IPTG). lac repressor encoded by lacI
   1013..1134    -  polyA_signal   SV40 poly(A) signal: SV40 polyadenylation signal
   1129..1287    -  CDS            ble (fragment): BLE_KLEPN - Experimental evidence at protein level: Swiss-Prot protein existence level 1. Binding protein with a strong affinity to the bleomycin family of antibiotics. Binds to CL990; an antimitotic-antibiotic compound. From Klebsiella pneumoniae.
   1313..2104    -  CDS            neo: KKA2_KLEPN - Also known as kan, nptII. Experimental evidence at protein level: Swiss-Prot protein existence level 1. Resistance to kanamycin, neomycin, paromomycin, ribostamycin, butirosin and gentamicin B. From Klebsiella pneumoniae.
   2171..2500    -  promoter       SV40 promoter: SV40 enhancer and early promoter
   2514..2942    -  rep_origin     f1 ori (sequence partly withheld): f1 bacteriophage origin of replication; arrow indicates direction of (+) strand synthesis
   2963..2984    -  promoter       SV40 promoter (fragment): SV40 enhancer and early promoter
   2988..3212    -  polyA_signal   bGH poly(A) signal: bovine growth hormone polyadenylation signal
   3268..3309    -  CDS            V5 tag: epitope tag from simian virus 5
   3335..3385    -  CDS            3xFLAG (fragment): three tandem FLAG® epitope tags
   3396..3420    +  protein_bind   attB2: mutant version of attB; recombination site for the Gateway® BP reaction BP Clonase™
   3422..5029    -  CDS            SRC: SRC_HUMAN - Also known as SRC1. Experimental evidence at protein level: Swiss-Prot protein existence level 1. Non-receptor protein tyrosine kinase which is activated following engagement of many different classes of cellular receptors including immune response receptors, integrins and other adhesion receptors, receptor protein tyrosine kinases, G protein-coupled receptors as well as cytokine receptors. Participates in signaling pathways that control a diverse spectrum of biological activities including gene transcription, immune response, cell adhesion, cell cycle progression, apoptosis, migra
   5047..5071    -  protein_bind   attB1: mutant version of attB; recombination site for the Gateway® BP reaction BP Clonase™
   5101..5119    -  promoter       T7 promoter: promoter for bacteriophage T7 RNA polymerase
   5135..5168    -  LTR            5' LTR (truncated) (fragment): truncated 5' long terminal repeat (LTR) from HIV-1
   5164..5367    -  promoter       CMV promoter: human cytomegalovirus (CMV) immediate early promoter
   5368..5747    -  enhancer       CMV enhancer: human cytomegalovirus immediate early enhancer
   5902..5954    +  misc_feature   bom (fragment): basis of mobility region from pBR322
   6013..6117    +  promoter       AmpR promoter: bla
   6118..6978    +  CDS            AmpR: β-lactamase; bla; confers resistance to ampicillin, carbenicillin, and related antibiotics
