[The description below was written by a language model from this plasmid's Addgene catalogue record and pLannotate feature annotations shown in this document.]
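Description:
Flag-Src C185A H201A H492A E524A is a mammalian expression plasmid on a pcDNA3 backbone (about 7.1 kb by full-length sequencing) that expresses a quadruple point mutant of human SRC, the non-receptor tyrosine kinase. It is propagated in E. coli through a high-copy ColE1/pUC-type origin with ampicillin selection from the β-lactamase gene, and it also carries an f1 origin. For stable selection in mammalian cells, an SV40 enhancer/early promoter drives the neomycin phosphotransferase gene, terminated by an SV40 polyadenylation signal, conferring G418 resistance.

The expression cassette consists of the CMV immediate-early enhancer and promoter, a T7 promoter, and the 1,608 bp SRC coding sequence, followed by a bovine growth hormone polyadenylation signal. The open reading frame is flanked by attB1 and attB2 sites, which suggests the insert was introduced by Gateway recombination. Downstream of attB2, the annotation detects a partial 3xFLAG match and a V5 epitope sequence. This is consistent with the catalogue's C-terminal Flag tag supplied by the backbone, although the V5 tag is not mentioned in the catalogue entry, and whether it is in frame cannot be judged from the table. The small annotated HIV-1 LTR, lacI, ble and bom fragments look like incidental partial matches rather than functional elements.

The four alanine substitutions are numbered C185, H201, H492 and E524 in the plasmid name but C188, H204, H495 and E527 in the mutation field. The three-residue offset probably reflects different numbering conventions, though the record does not explain it. The stated purpose is expression of a pH-insensitive Src mutant in mammalian cells, in the context of work on ionizable residue networks that mediate pH-dependent allostery in SH2 domain-containing signaling proteins.
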