Addgene plasmid #246427: Flag-Src C185A H201A H492A E524A
Purpose: Expresses Src pH insensitive mutant in Mammalian cells
Depositing lab: Katharine White. Depositing organization: University of Notre Dame. Publication: Ionizable networks mediate pH-dependent allostery in the SH2 domain-containing signaling proteins SHP2 and SRC. Van Dyck PK, Piszkin L, Gorski EA, Nascimento ET, Abebe JA, Hoffmann LM, Peng JW, White KA. Sci Signal. 2025 Nov 11;18(912):eadt3018. doi: 10.1126/scisignal.adt3018. Epub 2025 Nov 11. PubMed 41218103.
Backbone
  Vector backbone: pcDNA3
  Vector type: Mammalian Expression
  Selectable markers: Neomycin (select with G418)
Growth in bacteria
  Bacterial resistance: Ampicillin, 100 μg/mL
  Growth temperature: 37°C
  Growth strain: DH5alpha
  Copy number: High Copy
Gene/Insert
  Gene/Insert name: Src
  Species: H. sapiens (human)
  Insert size (bp): 1608
  Mutation: changed C188 to A, H204 to A, H495 to A, and E527 to A
  Entrez Gene: SRC (a.k.a. ASV, SRC1, THC6, c-SRC, p60-Src)
  Tag / fusion protein: Flag (C terminal on backbone)
Terms and licenses: Academic/Nonprofit Terms; Industry Terms: Not Available to Industry
How to cite: Flag-Src C185A H201A H492A E524A was a gift from Katharine White (Addgene plasmid # 246427 ; http://n2t.net/addgene:246427 ; RRID:Addgene_246427)
